Addgene plasmid #37170: UQ5871
Depositing lab: Gary Roberts. Depositing organization: University of Wisconsin, Madison.
Backbone
  Vector backbone: pUX3009
  Modifications to backbone: pUX2996 with RcoM binding sites (d + e + f).
Growth in bacteria
  Bacterial resistance: Kanamycin, 50 μg/mL
  Growth temperature: 37°C
  Growth strain: E. Coli UQ5853
  Copy number: Low Copy
Gene/Insert
  Gene/Insert name: coxM1′::lacZ reporter system with RcoM binding sites "d + e + f"
  Cloning method: Unknown
  Sequencing primers: 5′ NA; 3′ pRcoM1bs-R
Terms and licenses: Academic/Nonprofit Terms; Industry Terms: Not Available to Industry
Depositor comments: This is Roberts lab strain UQ5853 (Addgene #37159) containing Roberts lab plasmid pUX3009 (pUX2996 based coxM1′::lacZ reporter system with RcoM binding sites "d + e + f"). Strain is CmR, pUX3007 is KanR and SpecR. Can be grown on Kan only. For strain usage see attached pdf.
How to cite: UQ5871 was a gift from Gary Roberts (Addgene plasmid # 37170)
