[The description below was written by a language model from this plasmid's Addgene catalogue record.]
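Description:
UQ5871 is deposited as a bacterial strain rather than as an isolated plasmid: it is the E. coli host strain UQ5853 carrying the reporter plasmid pUX3009. The plasmid is derived from pUX2996 and is maintained at low copy number. The host strain is chloramphenicol resistant. The depositor comments describe the plasmid as conferring both kanamycin and spectinomycin resistance, although they use the name pUX3007 at that point rather than pUX3009, an inconsistency the record does not resolve. Kanamycin alone is stated to be sufficient for selection. The record does not give the origin of replication, and no feature table or sequence annotation is available, so the plasmid's detailed architecture cannot be described.

The payload is a coxM1′::lacZ reporter, in which the upstream regulatory region and start of coxM1 are joined to lacZ, so that β-galactosidase activity reports on expression from that promoter region. This version carries the RcoM binding sites designated "d + e + f", which suggests it is one member of a series of pUX2996-based constructs containing different combinations of binding sites. RcoM is known generally as a heme-containing, carbon monoxide-responsive transcriptional regulator that controls cox genes involved in CO oxidation. The construct is therefore suited to in vivo assays of which DNA sites RcoM needs to activate coxM1 transcription. The record does not say whether RcoM is supplied by the UQ5853 host or from another source, nor which organism coxM1 comes from; strain usage is covered in a separate depositor document. The material is available to academic and nonprofit users only.
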