>Addgene plasmid #37170 | UQ5871 | addgene partial sequence | sequence record 47892 | pRcoM1bs-R 5'-GAGAGGCGGTTTGCGTATT
GAAAGAACATGTGAGCAAAAGGCCAGCAAAAGGCCAGGAACCGTAAAAAGGCCGCGTTGCTGGCGTTTTT
CCATAGGCTCCGCCCCCCTGACGAGCATCACAAAAATCGACGCTCAAGTCAGAGGTGGCGAAACCCGACA
GGACTATAAAGATACCAGGCGTTTCCCCCTGGAAGCTCCCTCGTGCGCTCTCCTGTTCCGACCCTGCCGC
TTACCGGATACCTGTCCGCCTTTCTCCCTTCGGGAAGCGTGGCGCTTTCTCATAGCTCACGCTGTAGGTA
TCTCAGTTCGGTGTA
